>Addgene plasmid #45136 | pET29b_Qcat8 | depositor full sequence | sequence record 62792 | pET29b_Qcat8 sequence 6906 bps
TGGCGAATGGG
[124 nt withheld, positions 12-135]
C
[91 nt withheld, positions 137-227]
A
[49 nt withheld, positions 229-277]
CCTTTGACGTTGGAGTCCACGTTCTTT
[37 nt withheld, positions 305-341]
ACCCTATCTCGGTCTATTCTTTTGATTTATAAGGGATTTTGCCGATTTCGGCCTATTGGTTAAAAAATGA
GCTGATTTAACAAAAATTTAACGCGAATTTTAACAAAATATTAACGTTTACAATTTCAGGTGGCACTTTT
CGGGGAAATGTGCGCGGAACCCCTATTTGTTTATTTTTCTAAATACATTCAAATATGTATCCGCTCATGA
ATTAATTCTTAGAAAAACTCATCGAGCATCAAATGAAACTGCAATTTATTCATATCAGGATTATCAATAC
CATATTTTTGAAAAAGCCGTTTCTGTAATGAAGGAGAAAACTCACCGAGGCAGTTCCATAGGATGGCAAG
ATCCTGGTATCGGTCTGCGATTCCGACTCGTCCAACATCAATACAACCTATTAATTTCCCCTCGTCAAAA
ATAAGGTTATCAAGTGAGAAATCACCATGAGTGACGACTGAATCCGGTGAGAATGGCAAAAGTTTATGCA
TTTCTTTCCAGACTTGTTCAACAGGCCAGCCATTACGCTCGTCATCAAAATCACTCGCATCAACCAAACC
GTTATTCATTCGTGATTGCGCCTGAGCGAGACGAAATACGCGATCGCTGTTAAAAGGACAATTACAAACA
GGAATCGAATGCAACCGGCGCAGGAACACTGCCAGCGCATCAACAATATTTTCACCTGAATCAGGATATT
CTTCTAATACCTGGAATGCTGTTTTCCCGGGGATCGCAGTGGTGAGTAACCATGCATCATCAGGAGTACG
GATAAAATGCTTGATGGTCGGAAGAGGCATAAATTCCGTCAGCCAGTTTAGTCTGACCATCTCATCTGTA
ACATCATTGGCAACGCTACCTTTGCCATGTTTCAGAAACAACTCTGGCGCATCGGGCTTCCCATACAATC
GATAGATTGTCGCACCTGATTGCCCGACATTATCGCGAGCCCATTTATACCCATATAAATCAGCATCCAT
GTTGGAATTTAATCGCGGCCTAGAGCAAGACGTTTCCCGTTGAATATGGCTCATAACACCCCTTGTATTA
CTGTTTATGTAAGCAGACAGTTTTATTGTTCATGACCAAAATCCCTTAACGTGAGTTTTCGTTCCACTGA
GCGTCAGACCCCGTAGAAAAGATCAAAGGATCTTCTTGAGATCCTTTTTTTCTGCGCGTAATCTGCTGCT
TGCAAACAAAAAAACCACCGCTACCAGCGGTGGTTTGTTTGCCGGATCAAGAGCTACCAACTCTTTTTCC
GAAGGTAACTGGCTTCAGCAGAGCGCAGATACCAAATACTGTCCTTCTAGTGTAGCCGTAGTTAGGCCAC
CACTTCAAGAACTCTGTAGCACCGCCTACATACCTCGCTCTGCTAATCCTGTTACCAGTGGCTGCTGCCA
GTGGCGATAAGTCGTGTCTTACCGGGTTGGACTCAAGACGATAGTTACCGGATAAGGCGCAGCGGTCGGG
CTGAACGGGGGGTTCGTGCACACAGCCCAGCTTGGAGCGAACGACCTACACCGAACTGAGATACCTACAG
CGTGAGCTATGAGAAAGCGCCACGCTTCCCGAAGGGAGAAAGGCGGACAGGTATCCGGTAAGCGGCAGGG
TCGGAACAGGAGAGCGCACGAGGGAGCTTCCAGGGGGAAACGCCTGGTATCTTTATAGTCCTGTCGGGTT
TCGCCACCTCTGACTTGAGCGTCGATTTTTGTGATGCTCGTCAGGGGGGCGGAGCCTATGGAAAAACGCC
AGCAACGCGGCCTTTTTACGGTTCCTGGCCTTTTGCTGGCCTTTTGCTCACATGTTCTTTCCTGCGTTAT
CCCCTGATTCTGTGGATAACCGTATTACCGCCTTTGAGTGAGCTGATACCGCTCGCCGCAGCCGAACGAC
CGAGCGCAGCGAGTCAGTGAGCGAGGAAGCGGAAGAGCGCCTGATGCGGTATTTTCTCCTTACGCATCTG
TGCGGTATTTCACACCGCATATATGGTGCACTCTCAGTACAATCTGCTCTGATGCCGCATAGTTAAGCCA
GTATACACTCCGCTATCGCTACGTGACTGGGTCATGGCTGCGCCCCGACACCCGCCAACACCCGCTGACG
CGCCCTGACGGGCTTGTCTGCTCCCGGCATCCGCTTACAGACAAGCTGTGACCGTCTCCGGGAGCTGCAT
GTGTCAGAGGTTTTCACCGTCATCACCGAAACGCGCGAGGCAGCTGCGGTAAAGCTCATCAGCGTGGTCG
TGAAGCGATTCACAGATGTCTGCCTGTTCATCCGCGTCCAGCTCGTTGAGTTTCTCCAGAAGCGTTAATG
TCTGGCTTCTGATAAAGCGGGCCATGTTAAGGGCGGTTTTTTCCTGTTTGGTCACTGATGCCTCCGTGTA
AGGGGGATTTCTGTTCATGGGGGTAATGATACCGATGAAACGAGAGAGGATGCTCACGATACGGGTTACT
GATGATGAACATGCCCGGTTACTGGAACGTTGTGAGGGTAAACAACTGGCGGTATGGATGCGGCGGGACC
AGAGAAAAATCACTCAGGGTCAATGCCAGCGCTTCGTTAATACAGATGTAGGTGTTCCACAGGGTAGCCA
GCAGCATCCTGCGATGCAGATCCGGAACATAATGGTGCAGGGCGCTGACTTCCGCGTTTCCAGACTTTAC
GAAACACGGAAACCGAAGACCATTCATGTTGTTGCTCAGGTCGCAGACGTTTTGCAGCAGCAGTCGCTTC
ACGTTCGCTCGCGTATCGGTGATTCATTCTGCTAACCAGTAAGGCAACCCCGCCAGCCTAGCCGGGTCCT
CAACGACAGGAGCACGATCATGCGCACCCGTGGGGCCGCCATGCCGGCGATAATGGCCTGCTTCTCGCCG
AAACGTTTGGTGGCGGGACCAGTGACGAAGGCTTGAGCGAGGGCGTGCAAGATTCCGAATACCGCAAGCG
ACAGGCCGATCATCGTCGCGCTCCAGCGAAAGCGGTCCTCGCCGAAAATGACCCAGAGCGCTGCCGGCAC
CTGTCCTACGAGTTGCATGATAAAGAAGACAGTCATAAGTGCGGCGACGATAGTCATGCCCCGCGCCCAC
CGGAAGGAGCTGACTGGGTTGAAGGCTCTCAAGGGCATCGGTCGAGATCCCGGTGCCTAATGAGTGAGCT
AACTTACATTAATTGCGTTGCGCTCACTGCCCGCTTTCCAGTCGGGAAACCTGTCGTGCCAGCTGCATTA
ATGAATCGGCCAACGCGCGGGGAGAGGCGGTTTGCGTATTGGGCGCCAGGGTGGTTTTTCTTTTCACCAG
TGAGACGGGCAACAGCTGATTGCCCTTCACCGCCTGGCCCTGAGAGAGTTGCAGCAAGCGGTCCACGCTG
GTTTGCCCCAGCAGGCGAAAATCCTGTTTGATGGTGGTTAACGGCGGGATATAACATGAGCTGTCTTCGG
TATCGTCGTATCCCACTACCGAGATGTCCGCACCAACGCGCAGCCCGGACTCGGTAATGGCGCGCATTGC
GCCCAGCGCCATCTGATCGTTGGCAACCAGCATCGCAGTGGGAACGATGCCCTCATTCAGCATTTGCATG
GTTTGTTGAAAACCGGACATGGCACTCCAGTCGCCTTCCCGTTCCGCTATCGGCTGAATTTGATTGCGAG
TGAGATATTTATGCCAGCCAGCCAGACGCAGACGCGCCGAGACAGAACTTAATGGGCCCGCTAACAGCGC
GATTTGCTGGTGACCCAATGCGACCAGATGCTCCACGCCCAGTCGCGTACCGTCTTCATGGGAGAAAATA
ATACTGTTGATGGGTGTCTGGTCAGAGACATCAAGAAATAACGCCGGAACATTAGTGCAGGCAGCTTCCA
CAGCAATGGCATCCTGGTCATCCAGCGGATAGTTAATGATCAGCCCACTGACGCGTTGCGCGAGAAGATT
GTGCACCGCCGCTTTACAGGCTTCGACGCCGCTTCGTTCTACCATCGACACCACCACGCTGGCACCCAGT
TGATCGGCGCGAGATTTAATCGCCGCGACAATTTGCGACGGCGCGTGCAGGGCCAGACTGGAGGTGGCAA
CGCCAATCAGCAACGACTGTTTGCCCGCCAGTTGTTGTGCCACGCGGTTGGGAATGTAATTCAGCTCCGC
CATCGCCGCTTCCACTTTTTCCCGCGTTTTCGCAGAAACGTGGCTGGCCTGGTTCACCACGCGGGAAACG
GTCTGATAAGAGACACCGGCATACTCTGCGACATCGTATAACGTTACTGGTTTCACATTCACCACCCTGA
ATTGACTCTCTTCCGGGCGCTATCATGCCATACCGCGAAAGGTTTTGCGCCATTCGATGGTGTCCGGGAT
CTCGACGCTCTCCCTTATGCGACTCCTGCATTAGGAAGCAGCCCAGTAGTAGGTTGAGGCCGTTGAGCAC
CGCCGCCGCAAGGAATGGTGCATGCAAGGAGATGGCGCCCAACAGTCCCCCGGCCACGGGGCCTGCCACC
ATACCCACGCCGAAACAAGCGCTCATGAGCCCGAAGTGGCGAGCCCGATCTTCCCCATCGGTGATGTCGG
CGATATAGGCGCCAGCAACCGCACCTGTGGCGCCGGTGATGCCGGCCACGATGCGTCCGGCGTAGAGGAT
CGAGATCGATCTCGATCCCGCGAAATTAATACGACTCACTATAGGGGAATTGTGAGCGGATAACAATTCC
CCTCTAGAAATAATTTTGTTTAACTTTAAGAAGGAGATATACATATGAAAGAAACCGCTGCTGCTAAATT
CGAACGCCAGCACATGGACAGCCCAGATCTGGGTACCCTGGTGCCACGCGGTTCCATGGCGATATCGGAT
CGGGAAGGTGTTAATGATAATGAAGAAGGCTTTTTCTCGGCACGCAGTTTTGACATCTACTCACGTTTCC
TGTCGGCTCCGGAAGCAGTTGAATATGGCCTGGTGGATTCAATTCTGACCCATCGCTCGGACATCGCACT
GATTCAGATCCAAAATCCGAAGGGTGCGTTTGTTAGCCAGGTCCTGCCGAACAGCTCTGCGGCCAAGGTT
CTGCCGGCTGTGGTTTCTGTCCGTGCGTTCAACCTGGATGTGCAGCGCATTGGCCTGAATCCGACCGGTC
GTCTGACCACGCCGAACACGATTGTGCTGGCCGTTCGTCTGCTGGCAGATATCGACTGGCAGGCTCTGGT
CGCGCGTGTGATTCTGGTTGGCGAACGCCAAGGTGTGATTATCCCGACCGCCAATGTGCGCGTTCTGGTC
GAAGGCCTGCAGCGTATCCTGGAATATCTGGCGGTTCAAAGCCGCCTGGATGACGTCGTGGCCCTGATTA
AAGCACTGGTTGTCGGCGAACCGACCTTTGGCAAGCAGACGGAAGTGCCGGGCTTCTATGCAGCTAACTA
CCGTGTGTGGGTTCTGGACTTTAAACAACTGCTGGGTGCTAGTTCCGATCGTGCAGAACTGGCAGCAGCA
CGTTACGAAATTCACGACATCGAAGGCCGCGCCATTAGTGTTACGGGTTTCCGTCAGCAAGCATCCATTG
GCACCCAGATCGATAAAGAACAATTTGGCCTGGAACTGCCGCGCACCGGTGATCTGGTTCTGTTCCGTGT
CCCGGACCTGACCCCGCAGCAAGCAACCGATATCACGGCTTTTGCGAACAAAAATGCTGCGTCTGGTACC
CTGGCCGATGCACATAAGGGCACGGCCGACCACGTCGGTGTGTATGTTGGCAACGGTAAAAGCAATGCGG
TGGATCTGATTGTTTCTGACAAGAATTTTCTGCTGACGGAAGCCCTGCGCCATCCGGCATCAACCCTGCT
GGTCGCTGGCGTGCGTATTATCTGGGCGCCGGATAAATCGTATCTGCAGACGTACCCGTTCATTAAGTAT
GGTGATGGCGGTACCGACATCAACCCGCTGTACCGCGAAAATCACATTATCGCCAGCGGCTCTGTGCGTG
CACTGCTGGAAGTCAGTGGTAATGTGACCGACAAAATCTACCTGGCCGAAACGCCGTGGTTTAACATTTC
CGCAACCATTATCCGCCTGGGCATCGATCCGCAGAGTAAGGTTCAACTGTCCTTTGGCATTGGTACCCGC
ACGAGTCTGGATGACTGGCTGCGTGGTGTTCAGCTGGCTGAATTCTATCGCGAACTGCTGGAAGCCAATT
GGTACCGTGTCATTACCGATATCGCTGGCTCATCGGCGTGGTTCGAACGCTTTTTCACCGGTCAGATTAC
GGCCGCAGGCAAAGTGATCGGTTATACCGATCTGCCGGGCCGTGGTTACGAAGTCATTGTGGAACAGCAA
ATCGCGCATGAACTGCAGCTGAAAGTGATTGGTATCAACCGTGAAATCACCGCCGAAGAAACGGCAGAAC
TGCTGAAAGCTAGCGTTGATGCGATTCTGAAGCTCGAGCACCACCACCACCACCACTGAGATCCGGCTGC
TAACAAAGCCCGAAAGGAAGCTGAGTTGGCTGCTGCCACCGCTGAGCAATAACTAGCATAACCCCTTGGG
GCCTCTAAACGGGTCTTGAGGGGTTTTTTGCTGAAAGGAGGAACTATATCCGGAT
Features (pLannotate 1.2.2; 23 found; start..end, strand, type, name):
     12..467     +  rep_origin     f1 ori (sequence partly withheld): f1 bacteriophage origin of replication; arrow indicates direction of (+) strand synthesis
    494..551     +  promoter       AmpR promoter (fragment): bla
    560..1375    -  CDS            KanR: aminoglycoside phosphotransferase; aph(3')-Ia; confers resistance to kanamycin in bacteria or G418 (Geneticin®) in eukaryotes
   1497..2085    +  rep_origin     ori: high-copy-number ColE1/pMB1/pBR322/pUC origin of replication
   2271..2413    -  misc_feature   bom: basis of mobility region from pBR322
   2515..2706    -  CDS            rop: Rop protein, which maintains plasmids at low copy number; rop
   2723..3103    +  CDS            YPB1_ECOLX: Protein predicted: Swiss-Prot protein existence level 4. From Escherichia coli.
   3175..3466    -  CDS            TcR (fragment): tetracycline efflux protein; tet; confers resistance to tetracycline
   3481..3502    -  protein_bind   CAP binding site: CAP binding activates transcription in the presence of cAMP. E. coli catabolite activator protein
   3515..4597    -  CDS            lacI: lac repressor; lacI; The lac repressor binds to the lac operator to inhibit transcription in E. coli. This inhibition can be relieved by adding lactose or isopropyl-β-D-thiogalactopyranoside (IPTG).
   4598..4675    -  promoter       lacI promoter: lacI
   4683..4962    -  CDS            TcR (fragment): tetracycline efflux protein; tet; confers resistance to tetracycline
   4988..5006    +  promoter       T7 promoter: promoter for bacteriophage T7 RNA polymerase
   5007..5031    +  protein_bind   lac operator: The lac repressor binds to the lac operator to inhibit transcription in E. coli. This inhibition can be relieved by adding lactose or isopropyl-β-D-thiogalactopyranoside (IPTG). lac repressor encoded by lacI
   5046..5068    +  RBS            RBS: efficient ribosome binding site from bacteriophage T7 gene 10 (Olins and Rangwala, 1989)
   5079..5123    +  CDS            S-Tag: affinity and epitope tag derived from pancreatic ribonuclease A
   5235..5297    +  CDS            clpP (fragment): CLPP_ECOLI - Also known as lopP. Experimental evidence at protein level: Swiss-Prot protein existence level 1. Cleaves peptides in various proteins in a process that requires ATP hydrolysis. Has a chymotrypsin-like activity. Plays a major role in the degradation of misfolded proteins. May play the role of a master protease which is attracted to different substrates by different specificity factors such as ClpA or ClpX. Participates in the final steps of RseA-sigma-E degradation, liberating sigma-E to induce the extracytoplasmic-stress response. Degrades antitoxin MazE (PubMed:24375411). From E
   5436..5528    +  CDS            ldcA (fragment): LDCA_ECOLI - Also known as ycgQ. Experimental evidence at protein level: Swiss-Prot protein existence level 1. Releases the terminal D-alanine residue from the cytoplasmic tetrapeptide recycling product L-Ala-gamma-D-Glu-meso-Dap-D-Ala. To a lesser extent, can also cleave D-Ala from murein derivatives containing the tetrapeptide, i.e. MurNAc-tetrapeptide, UDP-MurNAc-tetrapeptide, GlcNAc-MurNAc-tetrapeptide, and GlcNAc-anhMurNAc-tetrapeptide. Does not act on murein sacculi or cross-linked muropeptides. The tripeptides produced by the LcdA reaction can then be reused as peptidoglycan building bl
   5925..6008    +  CDS            yaeF (fragment): YAEF_ECOLI - Also known as yaeK. Protein inferred from homology: Swiss-Prot protein existence level 3. From Escherichia coli (strain K12).
   6324..6377    +  CDS            nadD (fragment): NADD_ECOLI - Also known as ybeN. Experimental evidence at protein level: Swiss-Prot protein existence level 1. Catalyzes the reversible adenylation of nicotinate mononucleotide (NaMN) to nicotinic acid adenine dinucleotide (NaAD). From Escherichia coli (strain K12).
   6750..6767    +  CDS            9xHis (fragment): 9xHis affinity tag
   6777..6826    +  CDS            SET1 (fragment): solubility-enhancement tag derived from T7 phage gene 10B
   6834..6881    +  terminator     T7 terminator: transcription terminator for bacteriophage T7 RNA polymerase
