[The description below was written by a language model from this plasmid's Addgene catalogue record and pLannotate feature annotations shown in this document.]
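Description:
pET29b_Qcat8 is a 6,906 bp bacterial expression plasmid built on the pET29b backbone, carrying a 1,695 bp synthetic gene called E-coli-pathways-QconCAT8 (Qcat8). It is selected with kanamycin through an aph(3')-Ia (KanR) cassette and replicates from a ColE1/pMB1-type origin. The backbone also carries the bom mobility region, the rop gene and an f1 phage origin. The catalogue lists the plasmid as high copy, although rop is generally associated with lower copy number. The short tetracycline-resistance, AmpR promoter and CAP-site annotations appear to be backbone remnants rather than functional elements.

The insert sits in a standard pET expression unit: a T7 promoter followed by a lac operator, the T7 gene 10 ribosome binding site, an upstream S-Tag from the vector, the Qcat8 coding region, a C-terminal 6xHis tag (annotated as a partial 9xHis match) and the T7 terminator. A plasmid-borne lacI gene supplies repressor, so expression stays off until IPTG induction in a host providing T7 RNA polymerase, such as the DE3 lysogen named in the record. The insert was cloned between BamHI (destroyed) and XhoI.

A QconCAT is an artificial protein made of concatenated proteotypic peptides drawn from many target proteins, which is consistent with the short fragments matching E. coli proteins such as ClpP, LdcA, YaeF and NadD scattered across the insert; the full peptide list is not given in the record. According to the associated publication, the construct belongs to a targeted proteomics toolkit for high-throughput absolute quantification of E. coli proteins. In that approach the expressed, His-purified concatamer is typically digested to yield peptide standards for mass spectrometry.
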