Addgene plasmid #45136: pET29b_Qcat8
Depositing lab: Christopher Petzold. Depositing organization: Lawrence Berkeley National Laboratory. Publication: A targeted proteomics toolkit for High-throughput absolute quantification of Escherichia coli proteins. Batth TS, Singh P, Ramakrishnan VR, Sousa MM, Chan LJ, Tran HM, Luning EG, Pan EH, Vuu KM, Keasling JD, Adams PD, Petzold CJ. Metab Eng. 2014 Sep 6. pii: S1096-7176(14)00114-1. doi: 10.1016/j.ymben.2014.08.004. PubMed 25205128.
Backbone
  Vector backbone: pET29b
  Backbone manufacturer: Genscript
  Backbone size w/o insert (bp): 5211
  Total vector size (bp): 6906
  Vector type: Bacterial Expression
Growth in bacteria
  Bacterial resistance: Kanamycin, 50 μg/mL
  Growth temperature: 37°C
  Growth strain: BLR DE3
  Copy number: High Copy
Gene/Insert
  Gene/Insert name: E-coli-pathways-QconCAT8 (alt name: Qcat8)
  Species: Synthetic
  Insert size (bp): 1695
  Promoter: T7
  Tag / fusion protein: 6XHis (C terminal on insert)
  Cloning method: Restriction Enzyme; 5′ cloning site BamHI (destroyed during cloning); 3′ cloning site XhoI (not destroyed)
  Sequencing primers: 5′ GATCCCGCGAAATTAATACGACTCACTA; 3′ GGTGGTGGTGGTGCTCGA
Terms and licenses: Academic/Nonprofit Terms; Industry Terms: Not Available to Industry
Depositor comments: Synthesized by Genscript
How to cite: pET29b_Qcat8 was a gift from Christopher Petzold (Addgene plasmid # 45136 ; http://n2t.net/addgene:45136 ; RRID:Addgene_45136)
