>Addgene plasmid #45136 | pET29b_Qcat8 | addgene partial sequence | sequence record 76092 | pBRrevBam 5'-GGTGATGTCGGCGATATAGG-3'
GCCGGCCACGATGCGTCCGGCGTAGAGGATCGAGATCGATCTCGATCCCGCGAAATTAATACGACTCACT
ATAGGGGAATTGTGAGCGGATAACAATTCCCCTCTAGAAATAATTTTGTTTAACTTTAAGAAGGAGATAT
ACATATGAAAGAAACCGCTGCTGCTAAATTCGAACGCCAGCACATGGACAGCCCAGATCTGGGTACCCTG
GTGCCACGCGGTTCCATGGCGATATCGGATCGGGAAGGTGTTAATGATAATGAAGAAGGCTTTTTCTCGG
CACGCAGTTTTGACATCTACTCACGTTTCCTGTCGGCTCCGGAAGCAGTTGAATATGGCCTGGTGGATTC
AATTCTGACCCATCGCTCGGACATCGCACTGATTCAGATCCAAAATCCGAAGGGTGCGTTTGTTAGCCAG
GTCCTGCCGAACAGCTCTGCGGCCAAGGTTCTGCCGGCTGTGGTTTCTGTCCGTGCGTTCAACCTGGATG
TGCAGCGCATTGGCCTGAATCCGACCGGTCGTCTGACCACGCCGAACACGATTGTGCTGGCCGTTCGTCT
GCTGGCAGATATCGACTGGCAGGCTCTGGTCGCGCGTGTGATTCTGGTTGGCGAACGCCAAGGTGTGATT
ATCCCGACCGCCAATGTGCGCGTTCTGGTCGAAGGCCTGCAGCGTATCCTGGAATATCTGGCGGTTCAAA
GCCGCCTGGATGACGTCGTGGCCCTGATTAAAGCACTGGTTGTCGGCGAACCGACCTTTGGCAAGCAGAC
GGAAGTGCCGGGCTTCTATGCAGCTAACTACCGTGTGTGGGTTCTGGACTTTAAACAACTGCTGGGTGCT
AGTTCCGATCGTGCAGAACTGGCAGCAGCACGTTACGAAATTCACGACATCGAA
