>Addgene plasmid #45136 | pET29b_Qcat8 | addgene partial sequence | sequence record 76117 | T7term 5'-GCTAGTTATTGCTCAGCGG-3'
TTCGGGCTTTGTTAGCAGCCGGATCTCAGTGGTGGTGGTGGTGGTGCTCGAGCTTCAGAATCGCATCAAC
GCTAGCTTTCAGCAGTTCTGCCGTTTCTTCGGCGGTGATTTCACGGTTGATACCAATCACTTTCAGCTGC
AGTTCATGCGCGATTTGCTGTTCCACAATGACTTCGTAACCACGGCCCGGCAGATCGGTATAACCGATCA
CTTTGCCTGCGGCCGTAATCTGACCGGTGAAAAAGCGTTCGAACCACGCCGATGAGCCAGCGATATCGGT
AATGACACGGTACCAATTGGCTTCCAGCAGTTCGCGATAGAATTCAGCCAGCTGAACACCACGCAGCCAG
TCATCCAGACTCGTGCGGGTACCAATGCCAAAGGACAGTTGAACCTTACTCTGCGGATCGATGCCCAGGC
GGATAATGGTTGCGGAAATGTTAAACCACGGCGTTTCGGCCAGGTAGATTTTGTCGGTCACATTACCACT
GACTTCCAGCAGTGCACGCACAGAGCCGCTGGCGATAATGTGATTTTCGCGGTACAGCGGGTTGATGTCG
GTACCGCCATCACCATACTTAATGAACGGGTACGTCTGCAGATACGATTTATCCGGCGCCCAGATAATAC
GCACGCCAGCGACCAGCAGGGTTGATGCCGGATGGCGCAGGGCTTCCGTCAGCAGAAAATTCTTGTCAGA
AACAATCAGATCCACCGCATTGCTTTTACCGTTGCCAACATACACACCGACGTGGTCGGCCGTGCCCTTA
TGTGCATCGGCCAGGGTACCAGACGCAGCATTTTTGTTCGCAAAAGCCGTGATATCGGTTGCTTGCTGCG
GGGTCAGGTCCGGGACACGGAACAGAACCAGATCACCGGTGCGCGGCAGTTCCAGGCCAAATTGTTCTTT
ATC
